>Addgene plasmid #67396 | pDEST47-ARL2-GFP | addgene partial sequence | sequence record 118892 | GFPfusionREV 5'-CTCCACTGACAGAAAATTTG-3'
TTCACAAGAATTGGGACAACTCCAGTGAAAAGTTCTTCTCCTTTGCTAGCCATTCTAGATCGAACCACTT
TGTACAAGAAAGCTGGGTCGTCAGCTGTGAAAATGCGGCTGGAAATGTCATCCAGGAGCCAGTCGATGCC
CGGCAGCAGGTTCTCCCCGGTGACGGCGCTGCAGCCCTGGATGCACCAGTGGTGGCTGCGGATGGAGTCC
AGCTCCAGGGCCTCGCGGATGGCGTTAGAGGACAGTGCTCCAGGCAGGTCCTGCTTATTAGCAAAGATGA
GGAGGGTTGCTCCGGCCAGGCGCTCCTCCACCAGCAGGCTCTGGAGCTCCCGCTGGCAGTCCTGCATGCG
CTGGCGGTCTGCGCTGTCCACTACCCAGATGAGGCCATCGGTGCTCTCAAAGTAGTTCCGCCAGTAGGAC
CGCAGGGACTTCTGGCCACCCACATCCCAGATGTTCAGCTTGAATCCTCGGTGCTCCAGGGTCTTGATGT
TGAAGCCCAGCGTTGGGGAGATGGTGTCGATGTCCTCCCCATTGAACTTCTTCAGGATGGTTGTCTTTCC
AGCATTGTCCAGGCCAAGCATGAGCAGTCGCAGCTCCCGCTCTTTCTGCTTCATCTTCTTCAGAATGGTC
AGGAGCCCCATGGTTCTATCTCCTTCTAAGCCTGCTTTTTTGTACAAACTTGTTTGATCAAGCTTAACTA
GCCAGCTTGGGTCTCCCTATAGTGAGTCGTATTAATTTCGATAAGCCAGTAAGCAGTGGGTTCTCTAGTT
AGCCAGAGAGCTCTGCTTATATAGACCTCCCACCGTACACGCCTACCGCCCATTTGCGTCAATGGGGCGG
AGTTGTTACGACATTTTGGAAAGTCCCGTTGATTTTGGTGCCAAAACAAAACTCCCATTGACGTCAATGG
GGTGGAGACTTGGAAATCCCCGTGAGTCAAACCCGCTATCCACGCCCATTGATGTACTGCCAAAACCGCA
TCACCATGGTAATAGCGATGACTAATACGTAAATGTACTGCCAAGTAGGA
