[The description below was written by a language model from this plasmid's Addgene catalogue record.]
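Description:
pDEST47-ARL2-GFP is a mammalian expression plasmid built on the commercial Gateway destination vector pcDNA-DEST47. It carries the human ARL2 coding sequence, which encodes an ARF-like small GTPase of the ARF family. The insert was introduced by Gateway recombination, so the open reading frame sits downstream of the CMV promoter and reads in frame into a GFP coding sequence supplied by the backbone. The product is ARL2 with GFP fused to its C terminus. CMV is a strong constitutive promoter that gives high-level expression in most transfected mammalian cell lines.

The plasmid is propagated in standard E. coli cloning strains as a high-copy plasmid under ampicillin selection. It also carries a neomycin resistance marker, which allows G418 selection of transfected mammalian cells and therefore the derivation of stable lines in addition to transient expression. No feature table accompanies the record, so the origin of replication, polyadenylation signals, the recombination sites flanking the insert and any linker residues between ARL2 and GFP are not documented here.

The construct belongs to a deposited toolbox of plasmids for expressing or knocking down human ARF-family GTPases (ARF, ARL and SAR proteins). Its recorded purpose is mammalian expression of C-terminally GFP-tagged ARL2. Such a fusion is suited to following the localisation of the protein by fluorescence microscopy in live or fixed cells, and GFP also provides a handle for detecting the expressed protein.
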