Addgene plasmid #67396: pDEST47-ARL2-GFP
Purpose: Mammalian expression of hArl2 with C-term GFP tag
Depositing lab: Richard Kahn. Depositing organization: Emory University. Publication: Tool box: Plasmids for the expression or knockdown of human ARF Family GTPases (ARF/ARL/SAR) and their co-expression in bacteria with N-myristoyltransferases. Kerr SC, Kahn RA. Cell Logist. 2015 Sep 21;5(3):e1090523. doi: 10.1080/21592799.2015.1090523. eCollection 2015 Jul-Sep. PubMed 27057421.
Backbone
  Vector backbone: pcDNA-DEST47
  Backbone manufacturer: Life Technologies
  Vector type: Mammalian Expression
  Selectable markers: Neomycin (select with G418)
Growth in bacteria
  Bacterial resistance: Ampicillin, 100 μg/mL
  Growth temperature: 37°C
  Growth strain: DH5alpha
  Copy number: High Copy
Gene/Insert
  Gene/Insert name: ARL2 (alt name: pRK7n-D47)
  Species: H. sapiens (human)
  Entrez Gene: ARL2 (a.k.a. ARFL2, MRCS1)
  Promoter: CMV
  Tag / fusion protein: GFP (C terminal on backbone)
  Cloning method: Gateway Cloning
  Sequencing primers: 5′ CMV-F; 3′ GFP-R
Terms and licenses: Academic/Nonprofit Terms; Industry Terms: Not Available to Industry
How to cite: pDEST47-ARL2-GFP was a gift from Richard Kahn (Addgene plasmid # 67396 ; http://n2t.net/addgene:67396 ; RRID:Addgene_67396)
